Addgene plasmid #90947: ZWILCH B1.6 gRNA
Purpose: 3rd generation lentiviral gRNA plasmid targeting human ZWILCH
Depositing lab: Iain Cheeseman. Depositing organization: Whitehead Institute for Biomedical Research. Publication: Large-Scale Analysis of CRISPR/Cas9 Cell-Cycle Knockouts Reveals the Diversity of p53-Dependent Responses to Cell-Cycle Defects. McKinley KL, Cheeseman IM. Dev Cell. 2017 Feb 27;40(4):405-420.e2. doi: 10.1016/j.devcel.2017.01.012. Epub 2017 Feb 16. PubMed 28216383.
Backbone
  Vector backbone: pLenti-sgRNA
  Backbone manufacturer: Eric Lander & David Sabatini labs (Addgene plasmid #71409)
  Backbone size w/o insert (bp): 9151
  Vector type: Lentiviral, CRISPR
  Selectable markers: Puromycin
Growth in bacteria
  Bacterial resistance: Ampicillin, 100 μg/mL
  Growth temperature: 37°C
  Growth strain: NEB Stable
  Copy number: Unknown
Gene/Insert
  Gene/Insert name: ZWILCH (Guide Designation B1.6) (alt name: pKMKO series)
  gRNA/shRNA sequence: CACCgCCTAGCCAACAAGTACCTTC
  Species: H. sapiens (human)
  Promoter: U6
  Cloning method: Restriction Enzyme; 5′ cloning site BsmBI (destroyed during cloning); 3′ cloning site BsmBI (destroyed during cloning)
  Sequencing primers: 5′ hU6-F (5'-GAGGGCCTATTTCCCATGATT-3'); 3′ EF1a-R (5'-CACGGCGACTACTGCACTTA-3')
Terms and licenses: Academic/Nonprofit Terms; Industry Terms: Not Available to Industry
Depositor comments: Please note that gRNA target sequence listed is not strictly the 20nt spacer sequence, but also contains the 5' BsmBI overhang. For more information about knockout human cell lines generated using this plasmid, please see http://cellcycleknockouts.wi.mit.edu/ .
How to cite: ZWILCH B1.6 gRNA was a gift from Iain Cheeseman (Addgene plasmid # 90947 ; http://n2t.net/addgene:90947 ; RRID:Addgene_90947)
