[The description below was written by a language model from this plasmid's Addgene catalogue record and pLannotate feature annotations shown in this document.]
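Description:
ZWILCH B1.6 gRNA is a third-generation lentiviral CRISPR guide RNA plasmid built on the pLenti-sgRNA backbone and designed to target the human ZWILCH gene. It is propagated in E. coli through a high-copy ColE1/pUC-type origin with ampicillin resistance (AmpR), and it also carries an f1 origin and an SV40 origin. The catalogue lists the empty backbone at 9151 bp, whereas the sequenced record is 7,302 nt. This difference would fit the loss of a stuffer fragment when the guide oligos were cloned between the two BsmBI sites, which were destroyed in the process, although the record does not say so explicitly.

The viral portion runs from an RSV promoter fused to a truncated HIV-1 5' LTR, which allows Tat-independent production of the genomic RNA. It continues through the Ψ packaging signal with a partial gag sequence, the Rev response element and a cPPT/CTS, and ends at a self-inactivating ΔU3 3' LTR followed by an SV40 polyadenylation signal. Within this transfer cassette, a human U6 RNA polymerase III promoter drives the ZWILCH-specific spacer joined to the Streptococcus pyogenes sgRNA scaffold (annotated as a tracrRNA fragment). Downstream, an EF-1α core promoter expresses puromycin N-acetyltransferase for selection of transduced mammalian cells, with a WPRE to enhance transcript expression.

No Cas9 is encoded in the annotated features, so the nuclease must be supplied separately. The plasmid belongs to a guide series used in a large-scale analysis of cell-cycle gene knockouts in human cells, and it serves to generate ZWILCH knockouts after lentiviral packaging and transduction.
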