Features (pLannotate 1.2.2; 28 found; start..end, strand, type, name):
      1..56      +  rep_origin     RSF ori (fragment): Plasmids containing the RSF 1030 origin of replication can be propagated in E. coli cells that contain additional plasmids with compatible origins.
     58..150     +  CDS            lacI (fragment): lac repressor; lacI; The lac repressor binds to the lac operator to inhibit transcription in E. coli. This inhibition can be relieved by adding lactose or isopropyl-β-D-thiogalactopyranoside (IPTG).
    163..184     +  protein_bind   CAP binding site: CAP binding activates transcription in the presence of cAMP. E. coli catabolite activator protein
    199..229     +  promoter       lac promoter: promoter for the E. coli lac operon
    237..253     +  protein_bind   lac operator: The lac repressor binds to the lac operator to inhibit transcription in E. coli. This inhibition can be relieved by adding lactose or isopropyl-β-D-thiogalactopyranoside (IPTG). lac repressor encoded by lacI
    298..316     +  promoter       T3 promoter: promoter for bacteriophage T3 RNA polymerase
    344..570     +  promoter       RSV promoter: Rous sarcoma virus enhancer/promoter
    571..751     +  LTR            5' LTR (truncated): truncated 5' long terminal repeat (LTR) from HIV-1
    798..923     +  misc_feature   HIV-1 Ψ: packaging signal of human immunodeficiency virus type 1
    907..1270    +  CDS            HIV-1 gag (fragment): gag protein from human immunodeficiency virus 1; gag
   1416..1649    +  misc_feature   RRE: The Rev response element (RRE) of HIV-1 allows for Rev-dependent mRNA export from the nucleus to the cytoplasm.
   2026..2052    +  CDS            Rev (fragment): human immunodeficiency virus 1 (HIV-1) Rev protein; rev; enhances nuclear export of unspliced and incompletely spliced viral mRNAs
   2056..2296    +  promoter       U6 promoter: RNA polymerase III promoter for human U6 snRNA
   2344..2411    +  misc_RNA       tracrRNA (fragment): trans-activating CRISPR RNA for the Streptococcus pyogenes CRISPR/Cas9 system
   2460..2577    +  misc_feature   cPPT/CTS: central polypurine tract and central termination sequence of HIV-1
   2646..2857    +  promoter       EF-1α core promoter: core promoter for human elongation factor EF-1α
   2883..3482    +  CDS            PuroR (fragment): puromycin N-acetyltransferase; pac from Streptomyces; confers resistance to puromycin
   3498..4086    +  misc_feature   WPRE: woodchuck hepatitis virus posttranscriptional regulatory element
   4137..4156    +  misc_feature   cPPT/CTS (fragment): central polypurine tract and central termination sequence of HIV-1
   4158..4391    +  LTR            3' LTR (ΔU3): self-inactivating 3' long terminal repeat (LTR) from HIV-1
   4469..4590    +  polyA_signal   SV40 poly(A) signal: SV40 polyadenylation signal
   4630..4765    +  rep_origin     SV40 ori: SV40 origin of replication
   4786..4804    -  promoter       T7 promoter: promoter for bacteriophage T7 RNA polymerase
   4812..4967    +  CDS            lacZα (fragment): LacZα fragment of β-galactosidase; lacZ fragment
   4972..5400    +  rep_origin     f1 ori (sequence partly withheld): f1 bacteriophage origin of replication; arrow indicates direction of (+) strand synthesis
   5453..5557    +  promoter       AmpR promoter: bla
   5558..6418    +  CDS            AmpR: β-lactamase; bla; confers resistance to ampicillin, carbenicillin, and related antibiotics
   6589..7177    +  rep_origin     ori: high-copy-number ColE1/pMB1/pBR322/pUC origin of replication
>Addgene plasmid #90947 | ZWILCH B1.6 gRNA | addgene full sequence | sequence record 183143 | Addgene NGS Result
CGCTCGCCGCAGCCGAACGACCGAGCGCAGCGAGTCAGTGAGCGAGGAAGCGGAAGAGCGCCCAATACGC
AAACCGCCTCTCCCCGCGCGTTGGCCGATTCATTAATGCAGCTGGCACGACAGGTTTCCCGACTGGAAAG
CGGGCAGTGAGCGCAACGCAATTAATGTGAGTTAGCTCACTCATTAGGCACCCCAGGCTTTACACTTTAT
GCTTCCGGCTCGTATGTTGTGTGGAATTGTGAGCGGATAACAATTTCACACAGGAAACAGCTATGACCAT
GATTACGCCAAGCGCGCAATTAACCCTCACTAAAGGGAACAAAAGCTGGAGCTGCAAGCTTAATGTAGTC
TTATGCAATACTCTTGTAGTCTTGCAACATGGTAACGATGAGTTAGCAACATGCCTTACAAGGAGAGAAA
AAGCACCGTGCATGCCGATTGGTGGAAGTAAGGTGGTACGATCGTGCCTTATTAGGAAGGCAACAGACGG
GTCTGACATGGATTGGACGAACCACTGAATTGCCGCATTGCAGAGATATTGTATTTAAGTGCCTAGCTCG
ATACATAAACGGGTCTCTCTGGTTAGACCAGATCTGAGCCTGGGAGCTCTCTGGCTAACTAGGGAACCCA
CTGCTTAAGCCTCAATAAAGCTTGCCTTGAGTGCTTCAAGTAGTGTGTGCCCGTCTGTTGTGTGACTCTG
GTAACTAGAGATCCCTCAGACCCTTTTAGTCAGTGTGGAAAATCTCTAGCAGTGGCGCCCGAACAGGGAC
TTGAAAGCGAAAGGGAAACCAGAGGAGCTCTCTCGACGCAGGACTCGGCTTGCTGAAGCGCGCACGGCAA
GAGGCGAGGGGCGGCGACTGGTGAGTACGCCAAAAATTTTGACTAGCGGAGGCTAGAAGGAGAGAGATGG
GTGCGAGAGCGTCAGTATTAAGCGGGGGAGAATTAGATCGCGATGGGAAAAAATTCGGTTAAGGCCAGGG
GGAAAGAAAAAATATAAATTAAAACATATAGTATGGGCAAGCAGGGAGCTAGAACGATTCGCAGTTAATC
CTGGCCTGTTAGAAACATCAGAAGGCTGTAGACAAATACTGGGACAGCTACAACCATCCCTTCAGACAGG
ATCAGAAGAACTTAGATCATTATATAATACAGTAGCAACCCTCTATTGTGTGCATCAAAGGATAGAGATA
AAAGACACCAAGGAAGCTTTAGACAAGATAGAGGAAGAGCAAAACAAAAGTAAGACCACCGCACAGCAAG
CGGCCGCTGATCTTCAGACCTGGAGGAGGAGATATGAGGGACAATTGGAGAAGTGAATTATATAAATATA
AAGTAGTAAAAATTGAACCATTAGGAGTAGCACCCACCAAGGCAAAGAGAAGAGTGGTGCAGAGAGAAAA
AAGAGCAGTGGGAATAGGAGCTTTGTTCCTTGGGTTCTTGGGAGCAGCAGGAAGCACTATGGGCGCAGCG
TCAATGACGCTGACGGTACAGGCCAGACAATTATTGTCTGGTATAGTGCAGCAGCAGAACAATTTGCTGA
GGGCTATTGAGGCGCAACAGCATCTGTTGCAACTCACAGTCTGGGGCATCAAGCAGCTCCAGGCAAGAAT
CCTGGCTGTGGAAAGATACCTAAAGGATCAACAGCTCCTGGGGATTTGGGGTTGCTCTGGAAAACTCATT
TGCACCACTGCTGTGCCTTGGAATGCTAGTTGGAGTAATAAATCTCTGGAACAGATTTGGAATCACACGA
CCTGGATGGAGTGGGACAGAGAAATTAACAATTACACAAGCTTAATACACTCCTTAATTGAAGAATCGCA
AAACCAGCAAGAAAAGAATGAACAAGAATTATTGGAATTAGATAAATGGGCAAGTTTGTGGAATTGGTTT
AACATAACAAATTGGCTGTGGTATATAAAATTATTCATAATGATAGTAGGAGGCTTGGTAGGTTTAAGAA
TAGTTTTTGCTGTACTTTCTATAGTGAATAGAGTTAGGCAGGGATATTCACCATTATCGTTTCAGACCCA
CCTCCCAACCCCGAGGGGACCCAGAGAGGGCCTATTTCCCATGATTCCTTCATATTTGCATATACGATAC
AAGGCTGTTAGAGAGATAATTAGAATTAATTTGACTGTAAACACAAAGATATTAGTACAAAATACGTGAC
GTAGAAAGTAATAATTTCTTGGGTAGTTTGCAGTTTTAAAATTATGTTTTAAAATGGACTATCATATGCT
TACCGTAACTTGAAAGTATTTCGATTTCTTGGCTTTATATATCTTGTGGAAAGGACGAAACACCGCCTAG
CCAACAAGTACCTTCGTTTAAGAGCTATGCTGGAAACAGCATAGCAAGTTTAAATAAGGCTAGTCCGTTA
TCAACTTGAAAAAGTGGCACCGAGTCGGTGCTTTTTTTGAATTCTAGATCTTGAGACAAATGGCAGTATT
CATCCACAATTTTAAAAGAAAAGGGGGGATTGGGGGGTACAGTGCAGGGGAAAGAATAGTAGACATAATA
GCAACAGACATACAAACTAAAGAATTACAAAAACAAATTACAAAAATTCAAAATTTTCGGGTTTATTACA
GGGACAGCAGAGATCCACTTTGGCGCCGGCTCGAGTGGCTCCGGTGCCCGTCAGTGGGCAGAGCGCACAT
CGCCCACAGTCCCCGAGAAGTTGGGGGGAGGGGTCGGCAATTGAACCGGTGCCTAGAGAAGGTGGCGCGG
GGTAAACTGGGAAAGTGATGTCGTGTACTGGCTCCGCCTTTTTCCCGAGGGTGGGGGAGAACCGTATATA
AGTGCAGTAGTCGCCGTGAACGTTCTTTTTCGCAACGGGTTTGCCGCCAGAACACAGGTGTCGTGACGCG
GGATCCGCCACCATGACCGAGTACAAGCCCACGGTGCGCCTCGCCACCCGCGACGACGTCCCCAGGGCCG
TACGCACCCTCGCCGCCGCGTTCGCCGACTACCCCGCCACGCGCCACACCGTCGATCCGGACCGCCACAT
CGAGCGGGTCACCGAGCTGCAAGAACTCTTCCTCACGCGCGTCGGGCTCGACATCGGCAAGGTGTGGGTC
GCGGACGACGGCGCCGCGGTGGCGGTCTGGACCACGCCGGAGAGCGTCGAAGCGGGGGCGGTGTTCGCCG
AGATCGGCCCGCGCATGGCCGAGTTGAGCGGTTCCCGGCTGGCCGCGCAGCAACAGATGGAAGGCCTCCT
GGCGCCGCACCGGCCCAAGGAGCCCGCGTGGTTCCTGGCCACCGTCGGAGTCTCGCCCGACCACCAGGGC
AAGGGTCTGGGCAGCGCCGTCGTGCTCCCCGGAGTGGAGGCGGCCGAGCGCGCCGGGGTGCCCGCCTTCC
TGGAGACCTCCGCGCCCCGCAACCTCCCCTTCTACGAGCGGCTCGGCTTCACCGTCACCGCCGACGTCGA
GGTGCCCGAAGGACCGCGCACCTGGTGCATGACCCGCAAGCCCGGTGCCTGAACGCGTTAAGTCGACAAT
CAACCTCTGGATTACAAAATTTGTGAAAGATTGACTGGTATTCTTAACTATGTTGCTCCTTTTACGCTAT
GTGGATACGCTGCTTTAATGCCTTTGTATCATGCTATTGCTTCCCGTATGGCTTTCATTTTCTCCTCCTT
GTATAAATCCTGGTTGCTGTCTCTTTATGAGGAGTTGTGGCCCGTTGTCAGGCAACGTGGCGTGGTGTGC
ACTGTGTTTGCTGACGCAACCCCCACTGGTTGGGGCATTGCCACCACCTGTCAGCTCCTTTCCGGGACTT
TCGCTTTCCCCCTCCCTATTGCCACGGCGGAACTCATCGCCGCCTGCCTTGCCCGCTGCTGGACAGGGGC
TCGGCTGTTGGGCACTGACAATTCCGTGGTGTTGTCGGGGAAATCATCGTCCTTTCCTTGGCTGCTCGCC
TGTGTTGCCACCTGGATTCTGCGCGGGACGTCCTTCTGCTACGTCCCTTCGGCCCTCAATCCAGCGGACC
TTCCTTCCCGCGGCCTGCTGCCGGCTCTGCGGCCTCTTCCGCGTCTTCGCCTTCGCCCTCAGACGAGTCG
GATCTCCCTTTGGGCCGCCTCCCCGCGTCGACTTTAAGACCAATGACTTACAAGGCAGCTGTAGATCTTA
GCCACTTTTTAAAAGAAAAGGGGGGACTGGAAGGGCTAATTCACTCCCAACGAAGACAAGATCTGCTTTT
TGCTTGTACTGGGTCTCTCTGGTTAGACCAGATCTGAGCCTGGGAGCTCTCTGGCTAACTAGGGAACCCA
CTGCTTAAGCCTCAATAAAGCTTGCCTTGAGTGCTTCAAGTAGTGTGTGCCCGTCTGTTGTGTGACTCTG
GTAACTAGAGATCCCTCAGACCCTTTTAGTCAGTGTGGAAAATCTCTAGCAGTACGTATAGTAGTTCATG
TCATCTTATTATTCAGTATTTATAACTTGCAAAGAAATGAATATCAGAGAGTGAGAGGAACTTGTTTATT
GCAGCTTATAATGGTTACAAATAAAGCAATAGCATCACAAATTTCACAAATAAAGCATTTTTTTCACTGC
ATTCTAGTTGTGGTTTGTCCAAACTCATCAATGTATCTTATCATGTCTGGCTCTAGCTATCCCGCCCCTA
ACTCCGCCCATCCCGCCCCTAACTCCGCCCAGTTCCGCCCATTCTCCGCCCCATGGCTGACTAATTTTTT
TTATTTATGCAGAGGCCGAGGCCGCCTCGGCCTCTGAGCTATTCCAGAAGTAGTGAGGAGGCTTTTTTGG
AGGCCTAGGGACGTACCCAATTCGCCCTATAGTGAGTCGTATTACGCGCGCTCACTGGCCGTCGTTTTAC
AACGTCGTGACTGGGAAAACCCTGGCGTTACCCAACTTAATCGCCTTGCAGCACATCCCCCTTTCGCCAG
CTGGCGTAATAGCGAAGAGGCCCGCACCGATCGCCCTTCCCAACAGTTGCGCAGCCTGAATGGCGAATGG
G
[124 nt withheld, positions 4972-5095]
C
[91 nt withheld, positions 5097-5187]
A
[49 nt withheld, positions 5189-5237]
CCTTTGACGTTGGAGTCCACGTTCTTT
[37 nt withheld, positions 5265-5301]
ACCCTATCTCGGTCTATTCTTTTGATTTATAAGGGATTTTGCCGATTTCGGCCTATTGGTTAAAAAATGA
GCTGATTTAACAAAAATTTAACGCGAATTTTAACAAAATATTAACGCTTACAATTTAGGTGGCACTTTTC
GGGGAAATGTGCGCGGAACCCCTATTTGTTTATTTTTCTAAATACATTCAAATATGTATCCGCTCATGAG
ACAATAACCCTGATAAATGCTTCAATAATATTGAAAAAGGAAGAGTATGAGTATTCAACATTTCCGTGTC
GCCCTTATTCCCTTTTTTGCGGCATTTTGCCTTCCTGTTTTTGCTCACCCAGAAACGCTGGTGAAAGTAA
AAGATGCTGAAGATCAGTTGGGTGCACGAGTGGGTTACATCGAACTGGATCTCAACAGCGGTAAGATCCT
TGAGAGTTTTCGCCCCGAAGAACGTTTTCCAATGATGAGCACTTTTAAAGTTCTGCTATGTGGCGCGGTA
TTATCCCGTATTGACGCCGGGCAAGAGCAACTCGGTCGCCGCATACACTATTCTCAGAATGACTTGGTTG
AGTACTCACCAGTCACAGAAAAGCATCTTACGGATGGCATGACAGTAAGAGAATTATGCAGTGCTGCCAT
AACCATGAGTGATAACACTGCGGCCAACTTACTTCTGACAACGATCGGAGGACCGAAGGAGCTAACCGCT
TTTTTGCACAACATGGGGGATCATGTAACTCGCCTTGATCGTTGGGAACCGGAGCTGAATGAAGCCATAC
CAAACGACGAGCGTGACACCACGATGCCTGTAGCAATGGCAACAACGTTGCGCAAACTATTAACTGGCGA
ACTACTTACTCTAGCTTCCCGGCAACAATTAATAGACTGGATGGAGGCGGATAAAGTTGCAGGACCACTT
CTGCGCTCGGCCCTTCCGGCTGGCTGGTTTATTGCTGATAAATCTGGAGCCGGTGAGCGTGGGTCTCGCG
GTATCATTGCAGCACTGGGGCCAGATGGTAAGCCCTCCCGTATCGTAGTTATCTACACGACGGGGAGTCA
GGCAACTATGGATGAACGAAATAGACAGATCGCTGAGATAGGTGCCTCACTGATTAAGCATTGGTAACTG
TCAGACCAAGTTTACTCATATATACTTTAGATTGATTTAAAACTTCATTTTTAATTTAAAAGGATCTAGG
TGAAGATCCTTTTTGATAATCTCATGACCAAAATCCCTTAACGTGAGTTTTCGTTCCACTGAGCGTCAGA
CCCCGTAGAAAAGATCAAAGGATCTTCTTGAGATCCTTTTTTTCTGCGCGTAATCTGCTGCTTGCAAACA
AAAAAACCACCGCTACCAGCGGTGGTTTGTTTGCCGGATCAAGAGCTACCAACTCTTTTTCCGAAGGTAA
CTGGCTTCAGCAGAGCGCAGATACCAAATACTGTTCTTCTAGTGTAGCCGTAGTTAGGCCACCACTTCAA
GAACTCTGTAGCACCGCCTACATACCTCGCTCTGCTAATCCTGTTACCAGTGGCTGCTGCCAGTGGCGAT
AAGTCGTGTCTTACCGGGTTGGACTCAAGACGATAGTTACCGGATAAGGCGCAGCGGTCGGGCTGAACGG
GGGGTTCGTGCACACAGCCCAGCTTGGAGCGAACGACCTACACCGAACTGAGATACCTACAGCGTGAGCT
ATGAGAAAGCGCCACGCTTCCCGAAGGGAGAAAGGCGGACAGGTATCCGGTAAGCGGCAGGGTCGGAACA
GGAGAGCGCACGAGGGAGCTTCCAGGGGGAAACGCCTGGTATCTTTATAGTCCTGTCGGGTTTCGCCACC
TCTGACTTGAGCGTCGATTTTTGTGATGCTCGTCAGGGGGGCGGAGCCTATGGAAAAACGCCAGCAACGC
GGCCTTTTTACGGTTCCTGGCCTTTTGCTGGCCTTTTGCTCACATGTTCTTTCCTGCGTTATCCCCTGAT
TCTGTGGATAACCGTATTACCGCCTTTGAGTGAGCTGATAC
